>Addgene plasmid #31031 | pTAL1 | depositor full sequence | sequence record 14203 | Author sequence
GTAAAACGACGGCCAGTCTTAAGCTCGGGCCCCAAATAATGATTTTATTTTGACTGATAGTGACCTGTTC
GTTGCAACAAATTGATGAGCAATGCTTTTTTATAATGCCAACTTTGTACAAAAAAGCAGGCTCCGAATTC
GCCCTTTTGCATGTAAATAGGAGGTGCACCATGGATCCCATTCGTCCGCGCAGGCCAAGTCCTGCCCGCG
AGCTTCTGCCCGGACCCCAACCGGATAGGGTTCAGCCGACTGCAGATCGTGGGGTGTCTGCGCCTGCTGG
CAGCCCTCTGGATGGCTTGCCCGCTCGGCGGACGGTGTCCCGGACCCGGCTGCCATCTCCCCCTGCGCCC
TCACCTGCGTTCTCGGCGGGCAGCTTCAGCGATCTGCTCCGTCCGTTCGATCCGTCGCTTCTTGATACAT
CGCTTCTTGATTCGATGCCTGCCGTCGGCACGCCGCATACAGCGGCTGCCCCAGCAGAGTGGGATGAGGC
GCAATCGGCTCTGCGTGCAGCCGATGACCCGCCACCCACCGTGCGTGTCGCTGTCACTGCCGCGCGGCCG
CCGCGCGCCAAGCCGGCCCCGCGACGGCGTGCTGCGCAACCCTCCGACGCTTCGCCGGCCGCGCAGGTGG
ATCTACGCACGCTCGGCTACAGTCAGCAGCAGCAAGAGAAGATCAAACCGAAGGTGCGTTCGACAGTGGC
GCAGCACCACGAGGCACTGGTGGGCCATGGGTTTACACACGCGCACATCGTTGCGCTCAGCCAACACCCG
GCAGCGTTAGGGACCGTCGCTGTCACGTATCAGCACATAATCACGGCGTTGCCAGAGGCGACACACGAAG
ACATCGTTGGCGTCGGCAAACAGTGGTCCGGCGCACGCGCCCTGGAGGCCTTGCTCACGGATGCGGGGGA
GTTGAGAGGTCCGCCGTTACAGTTGGACACAGGCCAACTTGTGAAGATTGCAAAACGTGGCGGCGTGACC
GCAATGGAGGCAGTGCATGCATCGCGCAATGCACTGACGGGTGCCCCCCTGGAGACGGGCGCCGCTACAG
GGCGCGTCCCATTCGCCATTCAGGCTGCGCAACTGTTGGGAAGGGCGATCGGTGCGGGCCTCTTCGCTAT
TACGCCAGCTGGCGAAAGGGGGATGTGCTGCAAGGCGATTAAGTTGGGTAACGCCAGGGTTTTCCCAGTC
ACGACGTTGTAAAACGACGGCCAGTGAGCGCGCGTAATACGACTCACTATAGGGCGAATTGGGTACCGGG
CCCCCCCTCGAGGTCCTCCAGCTTTTGTTCCCTTTAGTGAGGGTTAATTGCGCGCTTGGCGTAATCATGG
TCATAGCTGTTTCCTGTGTGAAATTGTTATCCGCTCACAATTCCACACAACATACGAGCCGGAAGCATAA
AGTGTAAAGCCTGGGGTGCCTAATGAGTGAGCTAACTCACATTAATTGCGTTGCGCTCACTGCCCGCTTT
CCACCGGTCGTCTCCAACGACCACCTCGTCGCCTTGGCCTGCCTCGGCGGACGTCCTGCCATGGATGCAG
TGAAAAAGGGATTGCCGCACGCGCCGGAATTGATCAGAAGAGTCAATCGCCGTATTGGCGAACGCACGTC
CCATCGCGTTGCCGACTACGCGCAAGTGGTTCGCGTGCTGGAGTTTTTCCAGTGCCACTCCCACCCAGCG
TACGCATTTGATGAGGCCATGACGCAGTTCGGGATGAGCAGGAACGGGTTGGTACAGCTCTTTCGCAGAG
TGGGCGTCACCGAACTCGAAGCCCGCGGTGGAACGCTCCCCCCAGCCTCGCAGCGTTGGGACCGTATCCT
CCAGGCATCAGGGATGAAAAGGGCCAAACCGTCCCCTACTTCAGCTCAAACACCGGATCAGGCGTCTTTG
CATGCATTCGCCGATTCGCTGGAGCGTGACCTTGATGCGCCCAGCCCAATGCACGAGGGAGATCAGACGC
GGGCAAGCAGCCGTAAACGGTCCCGATCGGATCGTGCTGTCACCGGCCCCTCCGCACAGCAGGCTGTCGA
GGTGCGCGTTCCCGAACAGCGCGATGCGCTGCATTTGCCCCTCAGCTGGAGGGTAAAACGCCCGCGTACC
AGGATCTGGGGCGGCCTCCCGGATCCTGGTACGCCCATGGCTGCCGACCTGGCAGCGTCCAGCACCGTGA
TGTGGGAACAAGATGCGGACCCCTTCGCAGGGGCAGCGGATGATTTCCCGGCATTCAACGAAGAGGAACT
CGCATGGTTGATGGAGCTATTGCCTCAGTGAAAGGGCGAATTCGACCCAGCTTTCTTGTACAAAGTTGGC
ATTATAAGAAAGCATTGCTTATCAATTTGTTGCAACGAACAGGTCACTATCAGTCAAAATAAAATCATTA
TTTGCCATCCAGCTGATATCCCCTATAGTGAGTCGTATTACATGGTCATAGCTGTTTCCTGGCAGCTCTG
GCCCGTGTCTCAAAATCTCTGATGTTACATTGCACAAGATAAAAATATATCATCATGAGATTATCAAAAA
GGATCTTCACCTAGATCCTTTTAAATTAAAAATGAAGTTTTAAATCAATCTAAAGTATATATGAGTAAAC
TTGGTCTGACAGTTACCAATGCTTAATCAGTGAGGCACCTATCTCAGCGATCTGTCTATTTCGTTCATCC
ATAGTTGCCTGACTCCCCGTCGTGTAGATAACTACGATACGGGAGGGCTTACCATCTGGCCCCAGTGCTG
CAATGATACCGCGAGACCCACGCTCACCGGCTCCAGATTTATCAGCAATAAACCAGCCAGCCGGAAGGGC
CGAGCGCAGAAGTGGTCCTGCAACTTTATCCGCCTCCATCCAGTCTATTAATTGTTGCCGGGAAGCTAGA
GTAAGTAGTTCGCCAGTTAATAGTTTGCGCAACGTTGTTGCCATTGCTACAGGCATCGTGGTGTCACGCT
CGTCGTTTGGTATGGCTTCATTCAGCTCCGGTTCCCAACGATCAAGGCGAGTTACATGATCCCCCATGTT
GTGCAAAAAAGCGGTTAGCTCCTTCGGTCCTCCGATCGTTGTCAGAAGTAAGTTGGCCGCAGTGTTATCA
CTCATGGTTATGGCAGCACTGCATAATTCTCTTACTGTCATGCCATCCGTAAGATGCTTTTCTGTGACTG
GTGAGTACTCAACCAAGTCATTCTGAGAATAGTGTATGCGGCGACCGAGTTGCTCTTGCCCGGCGTCAAT
ACGGGATAATACCGCGCCACATAGCAGAACTTTAAAAGTGCTCATCATTGGAAAACGTTCTTCGGGGCGA
AAACTCTCAAGGATCTTACCGCTGTTGAGATCCAGTTCGATGTAACCCACTCGTGCACCCAACTGATCTT
CAGCATCTTTTACTTTCACCAGCGTTTCTGGGTGAGCAAAAACAGGAAGGCAAAATGCCGCAAAAAAGGG
AATAAGGGCGACACGGAAATGTTGAATACTCATACTCTTCCTTTTTCAATATTATTGAAGCATTTATCAG
GGTTATTGTCTCATGACCAAAATCCCTTAACGTGAGTTACGCGTCGTTCCACTGAGCGTCAGACCCCGTA
GAAAAGATCAAAGGATCTTCTTGAGATCCTTTTTTTCTGCGCGTAATCTGCTGCTTGCAAACAAAAAAAC
CACCGCTACCAGCGGTGGTTTGTTTGCCGGATCAAGAGCTACCAACTCTTTTTCCGAAGGTAACTGGCTT
CAGCAGAGCGCAGATACCAAATACTGTCCTTCTAGTGTAGCCGTAGTTAGGCCACCACTTCAAGAACTCT
GTAGCACCGCCTACATACCTCGCTCTGCTAATCCTGTTACCAGTGGCTGCTGCCAGTGGCGATAAGTCGT
GTCTTACCGGGTTGGACTCAAGACGATAGTTACCGGATAAGGCGCAGCGGTCGGGCTGAACGGGGGGTTC
GTGCACACAGCCCAGCTTGGAGCGAACGACCTACACCGAACTGAGATACCTACAGCGTGAGCATTGAGAA
AGCGCCACGCTTCCCGAAGGGAGAAAGGCGGACAGGTATCCGGTAAGCGGCAGGGTCGGAACAGGAGAGC
GCACGAGGGAGCTTCCAGGGGGAAACGCCTGGTATCTTTATAGTCCTGTCGGGTTTCGCCACCTCTGACT
TGAGCGTCGATTTTTGTGATGCTCGTCAGGGGGGCGGAGCCTATGGAAAAACGCCAGCAACGCGGCCTTT
TTACGGTTCCTGGCCTTTTGCTGGCCTTTTGCTCACATGTTCTTTCCTGCGTTATCCCCTGATTCTGTGG
ATAACCGTATTACCGCCTTTGAGTGAGCTGATACCGCTCGCCGCAGCCGAACGACCGAGCGCAGCGAGTC
AGTGAGCGAGGAAGCGGAAGAGCGCCCAATACGCAAACCGCCTCTCCCCGCGCGTTGGCCGATTCATTAA
TGCAGCTGGCACGACAGGTTTCCCGACTGGAAAGCGGGCAGTGAGCGCAACGCAATTAATACGCGTACCG
CTAGCCAGGAAGAGTTTGTAGAAACGCAAAAAGGCCATCCGTCAGGATGGCCTTCTGCTTAGTTTGATGC
CTGGCAGTTTATGGCGGGCGTCCTGCCCGCCACCCTCCGGGCCGTTGCTTCACAACGTTCAAATCCGCTC
CCGGCGGATTTGTCCTACTCAGGAGAGCGTTCACCGACAAACAACAGATAAAACGAAAGGCCCAGTCTTC
CGACTGAGCCTTTCGTTTTATTTGATGCCTGGCAGTTCCCTACTCTCGCGTTAACGCTAGCATGGATGTT
TTCCCAGTCACGACGTT
Features (pLannotate 1.2.2; 20 found; start..end, strand, type, name):
     33..132     +  protein_bind   attL1: mutant version of attL; recombination site for the Gateway® LR reaction LR Clonase™
    171..1031    +  CDS            avrXa10 (fragment): AVX10_XANOO - Experimental evidence at protein level: Swiss-Prot protein existence level 1. Avirulence protein. Induces the hypersensitive response (HR)in rice plants carrying the resistance gene Xa10. Activity depends on the presence of the core repeat domains; replacement with repeat domains from other proteins (AvrBs3 of X.euvesicatoria (AC P14727) or AvrXa7 of this organism) does not elicit the HR. Probably acts as a transcription factor in its host plant (rice) to induce plant resistance or disease. From Xanthomonas oryzae pv. oryzae.
   1039..1057    -  rep_origin     f1 ori (fragment): f1 bacteriophage origin of replication; arrow indicates direction of (+) strand synthesis
   1062..1217    -  CDS            lacZα (fragment): LacZα fragment of β-galactosidase; lacZ fragment
   1225..1243    +  promoter       T7 promoter: promoter for bacteriophage T7 RNA polymerase
   1252..1275    -  misc_feature   MCS (fragment): pBluescript multiple cloning site
   1291..1309    -  promoter       T3 promoter: promoter for bacteriophage T3 RNA polymerase
   1354..1370    -  protein_bind   lac operator: The lac repressor binds to the lac operator to inhibit transcription in E. coli. This inhibition can be relieved by adding lactose or isopropyl-β-D-thiogalactopyranoside (IPTG). lac repressor encoded by lacI
   1378..1408    -  promoter       lac promoter: promoter for the E. coli lac operon
   1423..1444    -  protein_bind   CAP binding site: CAP binding activates transcription in the presence of cAMP. E. coli catabolite activator protein
   1483..2268    +  CDS            avrBs3 (fragment): AVRB3_XANEU - Experimental evidence at protein level: Swiss-Prot protein existence level 1. Avirulence protein. Acts as a transcription factor in C.annuum plants. In susceptible plants lacking the Bs3 resistance gene induces expression of a number of genes, including genes homologous to a family of auxin-induced genes, alpha-expansin genes, pectate lyase, anthocyanidin glucoside rhamnosyl transferase and at least one transcription factor, UPA20. Their expression leads to plant hypertrophy in mesophyll cells, probably mainly mediated by UPA20 (PubMed:17962565). In resistant plants induces the h
   2285..2384    -  protein_bind   attL2: mutant version of attL; recombination site for the Gateway® LR reaction LR Clonase™
   2402..2420    -  promoter       T7 promoter: promoter for bacteriophage T7 RNA polymerase
   2603..3463    -  CDS            AmpR: β-lactamase; bla; confers resistance to ampicillin, carbenicillin, and related antibiotics
   3464..3516    -  promoter       AmpR promoter (fragment): bla
   3591..4179    +  rep_origin     ori: high-copy-number ColE1/pMB1/pBR322/pUC origin of replication
   4362..4454    +  CDS            lacI (fragment): lac repressor; lacI; The lac repressor binds to the lac operator to inhibit transcription in E. coli. This inhibition can be relieved by adding lactose or isopropyl-β-D-thiogalactopyranoside (IPTG).
   4509..4536    -  terminator     rrnB T2 terminator: transcription terminator T2 from the E. coli rrnB gene
   4668..4711    +  terminator     rrnB T1 terminator: Escherichia coli rrnB; transcription terminator T1 from the E. coli rrnB gene
   4758..17      -  CDS            lacZα (fragment) (across the origin): LacZα fragment of β-galactosidase; lacZ fragment
