[The description below was written by a language model from this plasmid's Addgene catalogue record and pLannotate feature annotations shown in this document.]
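Description:
pTAL1 is a Gateway-compatible entry-type plasmid built on a modified pCR8-GW backbone and used as the final destination vector for Golden Gate assembly of full-length TAL effector genes. It is maintained in E. coli at high copy through a ColE1/pUC-type origin and selected with ampicillin via a β-lactamase (AmpR) gene. rrnB T1 and T2 terminators lie upstream of the cloning region, where they help insulate it from read-through transcription. The annotated sequence is 4,777 nt, consistent with the recorded backbone and insert sizes.

The payload, bounded by attL1 and attL2 sites, is a split TAL effector scaffold from Xanthomonas oryzae. An N-terminal TALE coding segment (annotated by homology as an avrXa10 fragment) and a C-terminal segment (annotated by homology as an avrBs3 fragment) flank a stuffer carrying a lacZα fragment with its lac promoter, operator and CAP site, plus remnants of a pBluescript-style polylinker with T7 and T3 promoters. In Golden Gate cloning this lacZα cassette is presumably replaced by the custom array of DNA-binding repeats, which would allow blue/white identification of successful assemblies and reconstitute a complete TALE open reading frame, although the record does not spell out this step. According to the depositor, both a Shine-Dalgarno and a Kozak sequence sit immediately upstream of the start codon, so the assembled gene can be translated in bacterial or eukaryotic contexts.

The vector is designed for TAL DNA-binding domains alone, without a fused nuclease. It carries no dedicated expression promoter for the TALE, and the attL sites let the finished gene be moved by LR recombination into a Gateway destination vector of choice for expression.
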