Addgene plasmid #31031: pTAL1
Depositing lab: Adam Bogdanove & Daniel Voytas. Depositing organization: University of Minnesota. Publication: Efficient design and assembly of custom TALEN and other TAL effector-based constructs for DNA targeting. Cermak T, Doyle EL, Christian M, Wang L, Zhang Y, Schmidt C, Baller JA, Somia NV, Bogdanove AJ, Voytas DF. Nucleic Acids Res. 2011 Jul;39(12):e82. doi: 10.1093/nar/gkr218 PubMed 21493687.
Backbone
  Vector backbone: pCR8-GW modified
  Backbone manufacturer: Invitrogen
  Backbone size w/o insert (bp): 2676
Growth in bacteria
  Bacterial resistance: Ampicillin, 50 μg/mL
  Growth temperature: 37°C
  Growth strain: DH5alpha
  Growth instructions: DH10B/LB+antibiotics
  Copy number: High Copy
Gene/Insert
  Gene/Insert name: TALE
  Species: Xanthamonas oryzae
  Insert size (bp): 2101
  Cloning method: Restriction Enzyme
  Sequencing primers: 5′ TAL_F1 (ttggcgtcggcaaacagtgg); 3′ TAL_R2 (ggcgacgaggtggtcgttgg)
Terms and licenses: Academic/Nonprofit Terms; Industry Terms: Not Available to Industry
Depositor comments: Gateway compatible vector for assembly of full-length TAL effector genes by Golden Gate cloning. Contains both SD and Kozak sequences immediately upstream of the initial ATG. Designed for TAL DNA-binding domains alone
How to cite: pTAL1 was a gift from Adam Bogdanove & Daniel Voytas (Addgene plasmid # 31031 ; http://n2t.net/addgene:31031 ; RRID:Addgene_31031)
