>Addgene plasmid #31031 | pTAL1 | addgene partial sequence | sequence record 35552 | 31031 with TAL_F1 (ttggcgtcggcaaacagtgg)
TCACGGATGCGGGGGAGTTGAGAGGTCCGCCGTTACAGTTGGACACAGGCCAACTTGTGAAGATTGCAAA
ACGTGGCGGCGTGACCGCAATGGAGGCAGTGCATGCATCGCGCAATGCACTGACGGGTGCCCCCCTGGAG
ACGGGCGCCGCTACAGGGCGCGTCCCATTCGCCATTCAGGCTGCGCAACTGTTGGGAAGGGCGATCGGTG
CGGGCCTCTTCGCTATTACGCCAGCTGGCGAAAGGGGGATGTGCTGCAAGGCGATTAAGTTGGGTAACGC
CAGGGTTTTCCCAGTCACGACGTTGTAAAACGACGGCCAGTGAGCGCGCGTAATACGACTCACTATAGGG
CGAATTGGGTACCGGGCCCCCCCTCGAGGTCCTCCAGCTTTTGTTCCCTTTAGTGAGGGTTAATTGCGCG
CTTGGCGTAATCATGGTCATAGCTGTTTCCTGTGTGAAATTGTTATCCGCTCACAATTCCACACAACATA
CGAGCCGGAAGCATAAAGTGTAAAGCCTGGGGTGCCTAATGAGTGAGCTAACTCACATTAATTGCGTTGC
GCTCACTGCCCGCTTTCCACCGGTCGTCTCCAACGACCACCTCGTCGCCTTGGCCTGCCTCGGCGGACGT
CCTGCCATGGATGCAGTGAAAAAGGGATTGCCGCACGCGCCGGAATTGATCAGAAGAGTCAATCGCCGTA
TTGGCGAACGCACGTCCCATCGCGTTGCCGACTACGCGCAAGTGGTTCGCGTGCTGGAGTTTTTCCAGTG
CCACTCCCACCCAGCGTACGCATTTGATGAGGCCATGACGCAGTTCGGGATGAGCAGGAACGGGTTGGTA
CAGCTCTTTCGCAGAGTGGGCGTCACCGAACTCGAAGCCCGCGGTGGAACGCTCCCCCCAGCCTCGCAGC
GTTGGGACC
