>Addgene plasmid #31031 | pTAL1 | addgene partial sequence | sequence record 35553 | 31031 TAL_R2 (ggcgacgaggtggtcgttgg)
GCACCCCAGGCTTTACACTTTATGCTTCCGGCTCGTATGTTGTGTGGAATTGTGAGCGGATAACAATTTC
ACACAGGAAACAGCTATGACCATGATTACGCCAAGCGCGCAATTAACCCTCACTAAAGGGAACAAAAGCT
GGAGGACCTCGAGGGGGGGCCCGGTACCCAATTCGCCCTATAGTGAGTCGTATTACGCGCGCTCACTGGC
CGTCGTTTTACAACGTCGTGACTGGGAAAACCCTGGCGTTACCCAACTTAATCGCCTTGCAGCACATCCC
CCTTTCGCCAGCTGGCGTAATAGCGAAGAGGCCCGCACCGATCGCCCTTCCCAACAGTTGCGCAGCCTGA
ATGGCGAATGGGACGCGCCCTGTAGCGGCGCCCGTCTCCAGGGGGGCACCCGTCAGTGCATTGCGCGATG
CATGCACTGCCTCCATTGCGGTCACGCCGCCACGTTTTGCAATCTTCACAAGTTGGCCTGTGTCCAACTG
TAACGGCGGACCTCTCAACTCCCCCGCATCCGTGAGCAAGGCCTCCAGGGCGCGTGCGCCGGACCACTGT
TTGCCGACGCCAACGATGTCTTCGTGTGTCGCCTCTGGCAACGCCGTGATTATGTGCTGATACGTGACAG
CGACGGTCCCTAACGCTGCCGGGTGTTGGCTGAGCGCAACGATGTGCGCGTGTGTAAACCCATGGCCCAC
CAGTGCCTCGTGGTGCTGCGCCACTGTCAAACGCACCTTCNGTTTGATCTTCTCTTGCTGCTGCTGACTG
T
